Addgene plasmid #66916: pGEX-4T-1 mSesn2 (1190)
Purpose: bacterial expression of mouse Sesn2
Depositing lab: Michael Karin & Jun Hee Lee. Depositing organization: University of California, San Diego (UCSD). Publication: Hepatoprotective role of Sestrin2 against chronic ER stress. Park HW, Park H, Ro SH, Jang I, Semple IA, Kim DN, Kim M, Nam M, Zhang D, Yin L, Lee JH. Nat Commun. 2014 Jun 20;5:4233. doi: 10.1038/ncomms5233. PubMed 24947615.
Backbone
  Vector backbone: pGEX-4T-1
  Vector type: Bacterial Expression
Growth in bacteria
  Bacterial resistance: Ampicillin, 100 μg/mL
  Growth temperature: 37°C
  Growth strain: DH5alpha
  Copy number: Unknown
Gene/Insert
  Gene/Insert name: Sesn2
  Species: M. musculus (mouse)
  Entrez Gene: Sesn2 (a.k.a. HI95, SEST2, Ses2)
  Promoter: tac
  Tag / fusion protein: GST (N terminal on backbone)
  Cloning method: Unknown
  Sequencing primers: 5′ pGEX5'; 3′ pGEX3'
Terms and licenses: Academic/Nonprofit Terms; Industry Terms: Not Available to Industry
How to cite: pGEX-4T-1 mSesn2 (1190) was a gift from Michael Karin & Jun Hee Lee (Addgene plasmid # 66916 ; http://n2t.net/addgene:66916 ; RRID:Addgene_66916)
