[The description below was written by a language model from this plasmid's Addgene catalogue record and pLannotate feature annotations shown in this document.]
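Description:
pGEX-4T-1 mSesn2 (1190) is a bacterial expression plasmid of about 6.4 kb, built on the pGEX-4T-1 backbone and designed to produce mouse Sestrin2 (Sesn2) in E. coli as a glutathione S-transferase fusion. It replicates from a ColE1/pMB1-type origin and is selected with ampicillin through the bla (β-lactamase) gene and its own promoter. The annotation also picks up short fragments of bom, rop and an RSF-type origin, along with a lac promoter/lacZα segment. These appear to be backbone remnants rather than functional parts of the expression unit.

The expression cassette is driven by the tac promoter, a strong trp/lac hybrid, followed by a lac operator. The plasmid carries its own lacI gene, so the lac repressor keeps transcription low until IPTG is added, which gives inducible control in common laboratory strains. Downstream lies the Schistosoma japonicum GST coding sequence. After a short linker comes a Sesn2 open reading frame of roughly 1.4 kb, placing GST at the N terminus of the fusion. The pGEX-4T series normally encodes a thrombin cleavage site in this linker, but the feature table does not annotate one, and the cloning method and sites are not recorded.

The GST tag allows affinity capture of the fusion on glutathione resin, so the construct is suited to purifying recombinant Sesn2 or using it as bait in pull-down and other in vitro binding assays. Sesn2 is a stress-inducible metabolic regulator that restrains TORC1 signalling. The plasmid was deposited in connection with work on Sestrin2's protective role in the liver during chronic ER stress.
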