Features (pLannotate 1.2.2; 18 found; start..end, strand, type, name):
     11..144     +  rep_origin     RSF ori (fragment): Plasmids containing the RSF 1030 origin of replication can be propagated in E. coli cells that contain additional plasmids with compatible origins.
    149..200     -  misc_feature   bom (fragment): basis of mobility region from pBR322
    207..284     +  promoter       lacI promoter: lacI
    285..1367    +  CDS            lacI: lac repressor; lacI; The lac repressor binds to the lac operator to inhibit transcription in E. coli. This inhibition can be relieved by adding lactose or isopropyl-β-D-thiogalactopyranoside (IPTG).
   1380..1401    +  protein_bind   CAP binding site: CAP binding activates transcription in the presence of cAMP. E. coli catabolite activator protein
   1416..1446    +  promoter       lac promoter: promoter for the E. coli lac operon
   1454..1470    +  protein_bind   lac operator: The lac repressor binds to the lac operator to inhibit transcription in E. coli. This inhibition can be relieved by adding lactose or isopropyl-β-D-thiogalactopyranoside (IPTG). lac repressor encoded by lacI
   1490..1663    +  CDS            lacZα: LacZα fragment of β-galactosidase; lacZ fragment
   1927..2043    -  CDS            yciV (fragment): RNAAM_ECOLI - Also known as trpH From Escherichia coli (strain K12).
   2119..2147    +  promoter       tac promoter: strong E. coli promoter; hybrid between the trp and lac UV5 promoters
   2155..2171    +  protein_bind   lac operator: The lac repressor binds to the lac operator to inhibit transcription in E. coli. This inhibition can be relieved by adding lactose or isopropyl-β-D-thiogalactopyranoside (IPTG). lac repressor encoded by lacI
   2194..2847    +  CDS            GST26_SCHJA: Experimental evidence at protein level: Swiss-Prot protein existence level 1. GST isoenzymes appear to play a central role in the parasite detoxification system. Other functions are also suspected including a role in increasing the solubility of haematin in the parasite gut. From Schistosoma japonicum (Blood fluke).
   2872..4311    +  CDS            Sesn2: SESN2_MOUSE - Experimental evidence at protein level: Swiss-Prot protein existence level 1. Functions as an intracellular leucine sensor that negatively regulates the TORC1 signaling pathway through the GATOR complex. In absence of leucine, binds the GATOR subcomplex GATOR2 and prevents TORC1 signaling. Binding of leucine to SESN2 disrupts its interaction with GATOR2 thereby activating the TORC1 signaling pathway (PubMed:18692468, PubMed:25259925). This stress-inducible metabolic regulator also plays a role in protection against oxidative and genotoxic stresses. May negatively regulate protein
   4340..4379    +  CDS            rop (fragment): Rop protein, which maintains plasmids at low copy number; rop
   4481..4521    +  misc_feature   bom (fragment): basis of mobility region from pBR322
   4626..4730    +  promoter       AmpR promoter: bla
   4731..5591    +  CDS            AmpR: β-lactamase; bla; confers resistance to ampicillin, carbenicillin, and related antibiotics
   5762..6350    +  rep_origin     ori: high-copy-number ColE1/pMB1/pBR322/pUC origin of replication
>Addgene plasmid #66916 | pGEX-4T-1 mSesn2 (1190) | addgene full sequence | sequence record 200645 | Addgene NGS Result
TTTGCTGGCCTTTTGCTCACATGTTCTTTCCTGCGTTATCCCCTGATTCTGTGGATAACCGTATTACCGC
CTTTGAGTGAGCTGATACCGCTCGCCGCAGCCGAACGACCGAGCGCAGCGAGTCAGTGAGCGAGGAAGCG
GAAGAGCGCCTGATGCGGTATTTTCTCCTTACGCATCTGTGCGGTATTTCACACCGCATAAATTCCGACA
CCATCGAATGGCGCAAAACCTTTCGCGGTATGGCATGATAGCGCCCGGAAGAGAGTCAATTCAGGGTGGT
GAATGTGAAACCAGTAACGTTATACGATGTCGCAGAGTATGCCGGTGTCTCTTATCAGACCGTTTCCCGC
GTGGTGAACCAGGCCAGCCACGTTTCTGCGAAAACGCGGGAAAAAGTGGAAGCGGCGATGGCGGAGCTGA
ATTACATTCCCAACCGCGTGGCACAACAACTGGCGGGCAAACAGTCGTTGCTGATTGGCGTTGCCACCTC
CAGTCTGGCCCTGCACGCGCCGTCGCAAATTGTCGCGGCGATTAAATCTCGCGCCGATCAACTGGGTGCC
AGCGTGGTGGTGTCGATGGTAGAACGAAGCGGCGTCGAAGCCTGTAAAGCGGCGGTGCACAATCTTCTCG
CGCAACGCGTCAGTGGGCTGATCATTAACTATCCGCTGGATGACCAGGATGCCATTGCTGTGGAAGCTGC
CTGCACTAATGTTCCGGCGTTATTTCTTGATGTCTCTGACCAGACACCCATCAACAGTATTATTTTCTCC
CATGAAGACGGTACGCGACTGGGCGTGGAGCATCTGGTCGCATTGGGTCACCAGCAAATCGCGCTGTTAG
CGGGCCCATTAAGTTCTGTCTCGGCGCGTCTGCGTCTGGCTGGCTGGCATAAATATCTCACTCGCAATCA
AATTCAGCCGATAGCGGAACGGGAAGGCGACTGGAGTGCCATGTCCGGTTTTCAACAAACCATGCAAATG
CTGAATGAGGGCATCGTTCCCACTGCGATGCTGGTTGCCAACGATCAGATGGCGCTGGGCGCAATGCGCG
CCATTACCGAGTCCGGGCTGCGCGTTGGTGCGGATATCTCGGTAGTGGGATACGACGATACCGAAGACAG
CTCATGTTATATCCCGCCGTTAACCACCATCAAACAGGATTTTCGCCTGCTGGGGCAAACCAGCGTGGAC
CGCTTGCTGCAACTCTCTCAGGGCCAGGCGGTGAAGGGCAATCAGCTGTTGCCCGTCTCACTGGTGAAAA
GAAAAACCACCCTGGCGCCCAATACGCAAACCGCCTCTCCCCGCGCGTTGGCCGATTCATTAATGCAGCT
GGCACGACAGGTTTCCCGACTGGAAAGCGGGCAGTGAGCGCAACGCAATTAATGTAAGTTAGCTCACTCA
TTAGGCACCCCAGGCTTTACACTTTATGCTTCCGGCTCGTATGTTGTGTGGAATTGTGAGCGGATAACAA
TTTCACACAGGAAACAGCTATGACCATGATTACGGATTCACTGGCCGTCGTTTTACAACGTCGTGACTGG
GAAAACCCTGGCGTTACCCAACTTAATCGCCTTGCAGCACATCCCCCTTTCGCCAGCTGGCGTAATAGCG
AAGAGGCCCGCACCGATCGCCCTTCCCAACAGTTGCGCAGCCTGAATGGCGAATGGCGCTTTGCCTGGTT
TCCGGCACCAGAAGCGGTGCCGGAAAGCTGGCTGGAGTGCGATCTTCCTGAGGCCGATACTGTCGTCGTC
CCCTCAAACTGGCAGATGCACGGTTACGATGCGCCCATCTACACCAACGTGACCTATCCCATTACGGTCA
ATCCGCCGTTTGTTCCCACGGAGAATCCGACGGGTTGTTACTCGCTCACATTTAATGTTGATGAAAGCTG
GCTACAGGAAGGCCAGACGCGAATTATTTTTGATGGCGTTGGAATTAGCTTATCGACTGCACGGTGCACC
AATGCTTCTGGCGTCAGGCAGCCATCGGAAGCTGTGGTATGGCTGTGCAGGTCGTAAATCACTGCATAAT
TCGTGTCGCTCAAGGCGCACTCCCGTTCTGGATAATGTTTTTTGCGCCGACATCATAACGGTTCTGGCAA
ATATTCTGAAATGAGCTGTTGACAATTAATCATCGGCTCGTATAATGTGTGGAATTGTGAGCGGATAACA
ATTTCACACAGGAAACAGTATTCATGTCCCCTATACTAGGTTATTGGAAAATTAAGGGCCTTGTGCAACC
CACTCGACTTCTTTTGGAATATCTTGAAGAAAAATATGAAGAGCATTTGTATGAGCGCGATGAAGGTGAT
AAATGGCGAAACAAAAAGTTTGAATTGGGTTTGGAGTTTCCCAATCTTCCTTATTATATTGATGGTGATG
TTAAATTAACACAGTCTATGGCCATCATACGTTATATAGCTGACAAGCACAACATGTTGGGTGGTTGTCC
AAAAGAGCGTGCAGAGATTTCAATGCTTGAAGGAGCGGTTTTGGATATTAGATACGGTGTTTCGAGAATT
GCATATAGTAAAGACTTTGAAACTCTCAAAGTTGATTTTCTTAGCAAGCTACCTGAAATGCTGAAAATGT
TCGAAGATCGTTTATGTCATAAAACATATTTAAATGGTGATCATGTAACCCATCCTGACTTCATGTTGTA
TGACGCTCTTGATGTTGTTTTATACATGGACCCAATGTGCCTGGATGCGTTCCCAAAATTAGTTTGTTTT
AAAAAACGTATTGAAGCTATCCCACAAATTGATAAGTACTTGAAATCCAGCAAGTATATAGCATGGCCTT
TGCAGGGCTGGCAAGCCACGTTTGGTGGTGGCGACCATCCTCCAAAATCGGATCTGGTTCCGCGTGGATC
CATGATCGTAGCGGACTCCGAGTGCCATTCCGAGATCAAGGGCTACCTGCCGTTCACCAGGGGTGGTGTG
GCCGGCCCCGAGACCCGAGAGGAGCATCGGGAGGGCCAGGCTCGGCGAGGCTCTCGAGGGCCCAGCGCTT
TCATTCCAGTGGAAGAGATCCTTCGGGAAGGAGCTGAGAGCCTGGAGCAGCACCTGGGGCTCGAGGCCCT
GATGTCCTCAGGGCGGGTGGACAACCTGGCGGTGGTGATGGGTCTACACCCGGACTACCTTAGCAGCTTC
TGGCGCCTGCATTACCTGCTGCTGCATACGGATGGGCCCCTGGCCAGCTCCTGGCGCCACTACATTGCCA
TCATGGCTGCTGCCCGTCACCAGTGTTCTTACCTGGTGGGTTCCCACATGACTGAGTTCCTGCAGACCGG
CGGTGACCCCGAGTGGCTGCTGGGCCTTCACCGGGCCCCTGAGAAGCTCCGCAAGCTCAGCGAGGTCAAC
AAGTTACTGGCGCATCGGCCGTGGCTCATCACCAAGGAGCATATCCAGGCCTTGCTGAAGACTGGCGAGC
ACAGCTGGTCCCTGGCCGAACTCATCCAAGCACTGGTCCTGCTTACCCACTGCCACTCTCTGGCCTCCTT
TGTGTTTGGCTGTGGAATACTTCCTGAGGGAGATGCAGAGGGCAGCCCTGCCTCCCAGGCACCTTCGCCT
CCCAGTGAGCAAGGCACCCCCCCGAGCGGGGACCCACTGAACAACTCAGGGGGCTTTGAAGCCGCTCGTG
ACGTAGAAGCTCTGATGGAACGCATGAGGCAGCTTCAGGAGAGCCTGCTGCGGGATGAGGGGGCTTCGCA
GGAGGAAATGGAGAACCGTTTTGAGCTGGAGAAGTCAGAAAGCCTGCTGGTGACCCCCTCAGCGGATATC
CTGGAGCCTTCTCCACACCCAGACATCCTATGCTTTGTGGAGGACCCCGCATTTGGATATGAAGACTTCA
CTCGTCGAGGGACTCAGGCGCCCCCAACCTTCCGTGCCCAGGATTATACCTGGGAAGACCATGGCTACTC
GCTGATCCAGAGGCTCTACCCTGAGGGAGGGCAGCTGCTGGATGAGAAGTTCCAGGTAGCCTGCAGCCTC
ACCTATAACACCATCGCCATGCACAGTGGCGTGGACACCTCCATGCTCCGCAGGGCCATCTGGAACTACA
TCCACTGCGTCTTTGGCATCAGATACGATGACTATGATTACGGCGAGGTAAACCAGCTCCTGGAACGGAA
CCTCAAAATCTATATCAAGACGGTGGCCTGCTACCCTGAGAAGACGACCCGTAGGATGTACAACCTCTTT
TGGAGGCACTTCCGCCACTCAGAGAAGGTTCATGTGAACTTGCTGCTCCTTGAAGCCCGCATGCAAGCGG
CCCTGCTCTATGCCCTGCGCGCCATCACCCGGTACATGACCTGAGAATTCATCGTGACTGACTGACGATC
TGCCTCGCGCGTTTCGGTGATGACGGTGAAAACCTCTGACACATGCAGCTCCCGGAGACGGTCACAGCTT
GTCTGTAAGCGGATGCCGGGAGCAGACAAGCCCGTCAGGGCGCGTCAGCGGGTGTTGGCGGGTGTCGGGG
CGCAGCCATGACCCAGTCACGTAGCGATAGCGGAGTGTATAATTCTTGAAGACGAAAGGGCCTCGTGATA
CGCCTATTTTTATAGGTTAATGTCATGATAATAATGGTTTCTTAGACGTCAGGTGGCACTTTTCGGGGAA
ATGTGCGCGGAACCCCTATTTGTTTATTTTTCTAAATACATTCAAATATGTATCCGCTCATGAGACAATA
ACCCTGATAAATGCTTCAATAATATTGAAAAAGGAAGAGTATGAGTATTCAACATTTCCGTGTCGCCCTT
ATTCCCTTTTTTGCGGCATTTTGCCTTCCTGTTTTTGCTCACCCAGAAACGCTGGTGAAAGTAAAAGATG
CTGAAGATCAGTTGGGTGCACGAGTGGGTTACATCGAACTGGATCTCAACAGCGGTAAGATCCTTGAGAG
TTTTCGCCCCGAAGAACGTTTTCCAATGATGAGCACTTTTAAAGTTCTGCTATGTGGCGCGGTATTATCC
CGTGTTGACGCCGGGCAAGAGCAACTCGGTCGCCGCATACACTATTCTCAGAATGACTTGGTTGAGTACT
CACCAGTCACAGAAAAGCATCTTACGGATGGCATGACAGTAAGAGAATTATGCAGTGCTGCCATAACCAT
GAGTGATAACACTGCGGCCAACTTACTTCTGACAACGATCGGAGGACCGAAGGAGCTAACCGCTTTTTTG
CACAACATGGGGGATCATGTAACTCGCCTTGATCGTTGGGAACCGGAGCTGAATGAAGCCATACCAAACG
ACGAGCGTGACACCACGATGCCTGCAGCAATGGCAACAACGTTGCGCAAACTATTAACTGGCGAACTACT
TACTCTAGCTTCCCGGCAACAATTAATAGACTGGATGGAGGCGGATAAAGTTGCAGGACCACTTCTGCGC
TCGGCCCTTCCGGCTGGCTGGTTTATTGCTGATAAATCTGGAGCCGGTGAGCGTGGGTCTCGCGGTATCA
TTGCAGCACTGGGGCCAGATGGTAAGCCCTCCCGTATCGTAGTTATCTACACGACGGGGAGTCAGGCAAC
TATGGATGAACGAAATAGACAGATCGCTGAGATAGGTGCCTCACTGATTAAGCATTGGTAACTGTCAGAC
CAAGTTTACTCATATATACTTTAGATTGATTTAAAACTTCATTTTTAATTTAAAAGGATCTAGGTGAAGA
TCCTTTTTGATAATCTCATGACCAAAATCCCTTAACGTGAGTTTTCGTTCCACTGAGCGTCAGACCCCGT
AGAAAAGATCAAAGGATCTTCTTGAGATCCTTTTTTTCTGCGCGTAATCTGCTGCTTGCAAACAAAAAAA
CCACCGCTACCAGCGGTGGTTTGTTTGCCGGATCAAGAGCTACCAACTCTTTTTCCGAAGGTAACTGGCT
TCAGCAGAGCGCAGATACCAAATACTGTCCTTCTAGTGTAGCCGTAGTTAGGCCACCACTTCAAGAACTC
TGTAGCACCGCCTACATACCTCGCTCTGCTAATCCTGTTACCAGTGGCTGCTGCCAGTGGCGATAAGTCG
TGTCTTACCGGGTTGGACTCAAGACGATAGTTACCGGATAAGGCGCAGCGGTCGGGCTGAACGGGGGGTT
CGTGCACACAGCCCAGCTTGGAGCGAACGACCTACACCGAACTGAGATACCTACAGCGTGAGCTATGAGA
AAGCGCCACGCTTCCCGAAGGGAGAAAGGCGGACAGGTATCCGGTAAGCGGCAGGGTCGGAACAGGAGAG
CGCACGAGGGAGCTTCCAGGGGGAAACGCCTGGTATCTTTATAGTCCTGTCGGGTTTCGCCACCTCTGAC
TTGAGCGTCGATTTTTGTGATGCTCGTCAGGGGGGCGGAGCCTATGGAAAAACGCCAGCAACGCGGCCTT
TTTACGGTTCCTGGCCT
